Addgene plasmid #203494: pLenti-jAspSnFR3-mRuby3-NLS
Purpose: Nuclear directed jAspSnFR3-mRuby3 in lentiviral expression vector
Depositing lab: Lucas Sullivan. Depositing organization: Fred Hutchinson Cancer Center. Publication: An engineered biosensor enables dynamic aspartate measurements in living cells. Davidsen K, Marvin JS, Aggarwal A, Brown TA, Sullivan LB. eLife. 2024 Feb 23;12:RP90024. doi: 10.7554/eLife.90024. PubMed 38393319.
Backbone
  Vector backbone: pLenti
  Vector type: Mammalian Expression, Lentiviral
  Selectable markers: Hygromycin
Growth in bacteria
  Bacterial resistance: Ampicillin, 100 μg/mL
  Growth temperature: 37°C
  Growth strain: NEB Stable
  Copy number: High Copy
Gene/Insert
  Gene/Insert name: jAspSnFR3-mRuby3-NLS (alt name: 2364)
  Promoter: CMV
  Tag / fusion protein: mRuby3 (C terminal on insert); Nuclear localization signal (C terminal on insert)
  Cloning method: Gateway Cloning
  Sequencing primers: 5′ agctcgtttagtgaaccgtcagatc
Terms and licenses: Academic/Nonprofit Terms; Industry Terms: Not Available to Industry
Depositor comments: Please visit https://doi.org/10.1101/2023.06.27.546775 for bioRxiv preprint.
How to cite: pLenti-jAspSnFR3-mRuby3-NLS was a gift from Lucas Sullivan (Addgene plasmid # 203494 ; http://n2t.net/addgene:203494 ; RRID:Addgene_203494)
