[The description below was written by a language model from this plasmid's Addgene catalogue record and pLannotate feature annotations shown in this document.]
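Description:
pLenti-jAspSnFR3-mRuby3-NLS is an 11.1 kb lentiviral mammalian expression plasmid that delivers a nuclear-targeted version of the genetically encoded aspartate biosensor jAspSnFR3. It is propagated in E. coli as a high-copy plasmid through a ColE1/pUC-type origin with ampicillin selection (AmpR), and the backbone also carries an f1 origin, an SV40 origin and remnants of a lac/lacZα cloning region. The viral portion has the layout of a third-generation HIV-1 transfer vector. An RSV promoter drives a truncated 5' LTR, followed by the Ψ packaging signal with a partial gag sequence, the Rev response element for Rev-dependent nuclear export of the genomic RNA, and the cPPT/CTS. A truncated 3' LTR and an SV40 polyadenylation signal close the unit.

Between the LTRs, the CMV enhancer/promoter drives the sensor open reading frame, which was introduced by Gateway recombination and is flanked by attB1 and attB2 sites. The annotation shows a fragment of the E. coli glutamate/aspartate-binding protein GltI joined to a GFP-derived domain, which together form the green ligand-responsive sensor. This is followed by mRuby3, a constitutively red fluorescent protein that can serve as an expression reference. The catalogue lists a C-terminal nuclear localization signal, but the feature table does not annotate it separately. The short hit labelled as a PDGFRβ transmembrane fragment is only a few codons long and probably reflects linker sequence. A WPRE downstream of the insert enhances transcript expression, and a separate PGK promoter–HygR cassette allows hygromycin selection of transduced cells. The construct is intended for generating stable cell lines in which aspartate levels can be monitored dynamically in living cells.
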