Features (pLannotate 1.2.2; 34 found; start..end, strand, type, name):
     27..131     +  promoter       AmpR promoter: bla
    132..992     +  CDS            AmpR: β-lactamase; bla; confers resistance to ampicillin, carbenicillin, and related antibiotics
   1163..1751    +  rep_origin     ori: high-copy-number ColE1/pMB1/pBR322/pUC origin of replication
   1934..2026    +  CDS            lacI (fragment): lac repressor; lacI; The lac repressor binds to the lac operator to inhibit transcription in E. coli. This inhibition can be relieved by adding lactose or isopropyl-β-D-thiogalactopyranoside (IPTG).
   2039..2060    +  protein_bind   CAP binding site: CAP binding activates transcription in the presence of cAMP. E. coli catabolite activator protein
   2075..2105    +  promoter       lac promoter: promoter for the E. coli lac operon
   2109..2131    +  protein_bind   lac operator (fragment): The lac repressor binds to the lac operator to inhibit transcription in E. coli. This inhibition can be relieved by adding lactose or isopropyl-β-D-thiogalactopyranoside (IPTG). lac repressor encoded by lacI
   2174..2192    +  promoter       T3 promoter: promoter for bacteriophage T3 RNA polymerase
   2220..2446    +  promoter       RSV promoter: Rous sarcoma virus enhancer/promoter
   2447..2627    +  LTR            5' LTR (truncated): truncated 5' long terminal repeat (LTR) from HIV-1
   2674..2799    +  misc_feature   HIV-1 Ψ: packaging signal of human immunodeficiency virus type 1
   2783..3146    +  CDS            HIV-1 gag (fragment): gag protein from human immunodeficiency virus 1; gag
   3292..3525    +  misc_feature   RRE: The Rev response element (RRE) of HIV-1 allows for Rev-dependent mRNA export from the nucleus to the cytoplasm.
   3902..4002    +  CDS            Rev (fragment): human immunodeficiency virus 1 (HIV-1) Rev protein; rev; enhances nuclear export of unspliced and incompletely spliced viral mRNAs
   4021..4137    +  misc_feature   cPPT/CTS: central polypurine tract and central termination sequence of HIV-1
   4160..4463    +  enhancer       CMV enhancer: human cytomegalovirus immediate early enhancer
   4464..4667    +  promoter       CMV promoter: human cytomegalovirus (CMV) immediate early promoter
   4772..4796    +  protein_bind   attB1: mutant version of attB; recombination site for the Gateway® BP reaction BP Clonase™
   4849..5613    +  CDS            gltI (fragment): GLTI_ECOLI - Also known as ybeJ, yzzK. Experimental evidence at protein level: Swiss-Prot protein existence level 1. Part of the ABC transporter complex GltIJKL involved in glutamate and aspartate uptake. Binds to both glutamate and aspartate. From Escherichia coli (strain K12).
   5629..6345    +  CDS            cEGFP: cEGFP is a basic (constitutively fluorescent) green fluorescent protein published in 2008, derived from Aequorea victoria.
   6454..6477    +  CDS            PDGFRβ TM domain (fragment): transmembrane domain from platelet derived growth factor receptor beta
   6481..7191    +  CDS            mRuby3: mRuby3 is a basic (constitutively fluorescent) red fluorescent protein published in 2016, derived from Entacmaea quadricolor. It has low acid sensitivity.
   7229..7253    -  protein_bind   attB2: mutant version of attB; recombination site for the Gateway® BP reaction BP Clonase™
   7284..7872    +  misc_feature   WPRE: woodchuck hepatitis virus posttranscriptional regulatory element
   7928..8427    +  promoter       PGK promoter: mouse phosphoglycerate kinase 1 promoter
   8445..9470    +  CDS            HygR: aminoglycoside phosphotransferase from E. coli; aph(4)-Ia; confers resistance to hygromycin
   9488..9766    +  CDS            yokD (fragment): YOKD_BACSU - Experimental evidence at protein level: Swiss-Prot protein existence level 1. May contribute to antibiotic resistance. From Bacillus subtilis (strain 168).
   9774..9911    +  CDS            nef (fragment): NEF_HV1LA - Experimental evidence at protein level: Swiss-Prot protein existence level 1. Extracellular Nef protein targets CD4(+) T-lymphocytes for apoptosis by interacting with CXCR4 surface receptors. From Human immunodeficiency virus type 1 group M subtype B (isolate Lai) (HIV-1).
   9897..10077   +  LTR            5' LTR (truncated): truncated 5' long terminal repeat (LTR) from HIV-1
  10149..10270   +  polyA_signal   SV40 poly(A) signal: SV40 polyadenylation signal
  10310..10445   +  rep_origin     SV40 ori: SV40 origin of replication
  10466..10484   -  promoter       T7 promoter: promoter for bacteriophage T7 RNA polymerase
  10492..10647   +  CDS            lacZα (fragment): LacZα fragment of β-galactosidase; lacZ fragment
  10652..11080   +  rep_origin     f1 ori (sequence partly withheld): f1 bacteriophage origin of replication; arrow indicates direction of (+) strand synthesis
>Addgene plasmid #203494 | pLenti-jAspSnFR3-mRuby3-NLS | addgene full sequence | sequence record 403975 | Addgene NGS Result
TAGGTGGCACTTTTCGGGGAAATGTGCGCGGAACCCCTATTTGTTTATTTTTCTAAATACATTCAAATAT
GTATCCGCTCATGAGACAATAACCCTGATAAATGCTTCAATAATATTGAAAAAGGAAGAGTATGAGTATT
CAACATTTCCGTGTCGCCCTTATTCCCTTTTTTGCGGCATTTTGCCTTCCTGTTTTTGCTCACCCAGAAA
CGCTGGTGAAAGTAAAAGATGCTGAAGATCAGTTGGGTGCACGAGTGGGTTACATCGAACTGGATCTCAA
CAGCGGTAAGATCCTTGAGAGTTTTCGCCCCGAAGAACGTTTTCCAATGATGAGCACTTTTAAAGTTCTG
CTATGTGGCGCGGTATTATCCCGTATTGACGCCGGGCAAGAGCAACTCGGTCGCCGCATACACTATTCTC
AGAATGACTTGGTTGAGTACTCACCAGTCACAGAAAAGCATCTTACGGATGGCATGACAGTAAGAGAATT
ATGCAGTGCTGCCATAACCATGAGTGATAACACTGCGGCCAACTTACTTCTGACAACGATCGGAGGACCG
AAGGAGCTAACCGCTTTTTTGCACAACATGGGGGATCATGTAACTCGCCTTGATCGTTGGGAACCGGAGC
TGAATGAAGCCATACCAAACGACGAGCGTGACACCACGATGCCTGTAGCAATGGCAACAACGTTGCGCAA
ACTATTAACTGGCGAACTACTTACTCTAGCTTCCCGGCAACAATTAATAGACTGGATGGAGGCGGATAAA
GTTGCAGGACCACTTCTGCGCTCGGCCCTTCCGGCTGGCTGGTTTATTGCTGATAAATCTGGAGCCGGTG
AGCGTGGGTCTCGCGGTATCATTGCAGCACTGGGGCCAGATGGTAAGCCCTCCCGTATCGTAGTTATCTA
CACGACGGGGAGTCAGGCAACTATGGATGAACGAAATAGACAGATCGCTGAGATAGGTGCCTCACTGATT
AAGCATTGGTAACTGTCAGACCAAGTTTACTCATATATACTTTAGATTGATTTAAAACTTCATTTTTAAT
TTAAAAGGATCTAGGTGAAGATCCTTTTTGATAATCTCATGACCAAAATCCCTTAACGTGAGTTTTCGTT
CCACTGAGCGTCAGACCCCGTAGAAAAGATCAAAGGATCTTCTTGAGATCCTTTTTTTCTGCGCGTAATC
TGCTGCTTGCAAACAAAAAAACCACCGCTACCAGCGGTGGTTTGTTTGCCGGATCAAGAGCTACCAACTC
TTTTTCCGAAGGTAACTGGCTTCAGCAGAGCGCAGATACCAAATACTGTTCTTCTAGTGTAGCCGTAGTT
AGGCCACCACTTCAAGAACTCTGTAGCACCGCCTACATACCTCGCTCTGCTAATCCTGTTACCAGTGGCT
GCTGCCAGTGGCGATAAGTCGTGTCTTACCGGGTTGGACTCAAGACGATAGTTACCGGATAAGGCGCAGC
GGTCGGGCTGAACGGGGGGTTCGTGCACACAGCCCAGCTTGGAGCGAACGACCTACACCGAACTGAGATA
CCTACAGCGTGAGCTATGAGAAAGCGCCACGCTTCCCGAAGGGAGAAAGGCGGACAGGTATCCGGTAAGC
GGCAGGGTCGGAACAGGAGAGCGCACGAGGGAGCTTCCAGGGGGAAACGCCTGGTATCTTTATAGTCCTG
TCGGGTTTCGCCACCTCTGACTTGAGCGTCGATTTTTGTGATGCTCGTCAGGGGGGCGGAGCCTATGGAA
AAACGCCAGCAACGCGGCCTTTTTACGGTTCCTGGCCTTTTGCTGGCCTTTTGCTCACATGTTCTTTCCT
GCGTTATCCCCTGATTCTGTGGATAACCGTATTACCGCCTTTGAGTGAGCTGATACCGCTCGCCGCAGCC
GAACGACCGAGCGCAGCGAGTCAGTGAGCGAGGAAGCGGAAGAGCGCCCAATACGCAAACCGCCTCTCCC
CGCGCGTTGGCCGATTCATTAATGCAGCTGGCACGACAGGTTTCCCGACTGGAAAGCGGGCAGTGAGCGC
AACGCAATTAATGTGAGTTAGCTCACTCATTAGGCACCCCAGGCTTTACACTTTATGCTTCCGGCTCGTA
TGTTGTGTGGAATTGTGAGCGGATAACAATTTCACACAGGAAACAGCTATGACCATGATTACGCCAAGCG
CGCAATTAACCCTCACTAAAGGGAACAAAAGCTGGAGCTGCAAGCTTAATGTAGTCTTATGCAATACTCT
TGTAGTCTTGCAACATGGTAACGATGAGTTAGCAACATGCCTTACAAGGAGAGAAAAAGCACCGTGCATG
CCGATTGGTGGAAGTAAGGTGGTACGATCGTGCCTTATTAGGAAGGCAACAGACGGGTCTGACATGGATT
GGACGAACCACTGAATTGCCGCATTGCAGAGATATTGTATTTAAGTGCCTAGCTCGATACATAAACGGGT
CTCTCTGGTTAGACCAGATCTGAGCCTGGGAGCTCTCTGGCTAACTAGGGAACCCACTGCTTAAGCCTCA
ATAAAGCTTGCCTTGAGTGCTTCAAGTAGTGTGTGCCCGTCTGTTGTGTGACTCTGGTAACTAGAGATCC
CTCAGACCCTTTTAGTCAGTGTGGAAAATCTCTAGCAGTGGCGCCCGAACAGGGACTTGAAAGCGAAAGG
GAAACCAGAGGAGCTCTCTCGACGCAGGACTCGGCTTGCTGAAGCGCGCACGGCAAGAGGCGAGGGGCGG
CGACTGGTGAGTACGCCAAAAATTTTGACTAGCGGAGGCTAGAAGGAGAGAGATGGGTGCGAGAGCGTCA
GTATTAAGCGGGGGAGAATTAGATCGCGATGGGAAAAAATTCGGTTAAGGCCAGGGGGAAAGAAAAAATA
TAAATTAAAACATATAGTATGGGCAAGCAGGGAGCTAGAACGATTCGCAGTTAATCCTGGCCTGTTAGAA
ACATCAGAAGGCTGTAGACAAATACTGGGACAGCTACAACCATCCCTTCAGACAGGATCAGAAGAACTTA
GATCATTATATAATACAGTAGCAACCCTCTATTGTGTGCATCAAAGGATAGAGATAAAAGACACCAAGGA
AGCTTTAGACAAGATAGAGGAAGAGCAAAACAAAAGTAAGACCACCGCACAGCAAGCGGCCGCTGATCTT
CAGACCTGGAGGAGGAGATATGAGGGACAATTGGAGAAGTGAATTATATAAATATAAAGTAGTAAAAATT
GAACCATTAGGAGTAGCACCCACCAAGGCAAAGAGAAGAGTGGTGCAGAGAGAAAAAAGAGCAGTGGGAA
TAGGAGCTTTGTTCCTTGGGTTCTTGGGAGCAGCAGGAAGCACTATGGGCGCAGCGTCAATGACGCTGAC
GGTACAGGCCAGACAATTATTGTCTGGTATAGTGCAGCAGCAGAACAATTTGCTGAGGGCTATTGAGGCG
CAACAGCATCTGTTGCAACTCACAGTCTGGGGCATCAAGCAGCTCCAGGCAAGAATCCTGGCTGTGGAAA
GATACCTAAAGGATCAACAGCTCCTGGGGATTTGGGGTTGCTCTGGAAAACTCATTTGCACCACTGCTGT
GCCTTGGAATGCTAGTTGGAGTAATAAATCTCTGGAACAGATTTGGAATCACACGACCTGGATGGAGTGG
GACAGAGAAATTAACAATTACACAAGCTTAATACACTCCTTAATTGAAGAATCGCAAAACCAGCAAGAAA
AGAATGAACAAGAATTATTGGAATTAGATAAATGGGCAAGTTTGTGGAATTGGTTTAACATAACAAATTG
GCTGTGGTATATAAAATTATTCATAATGATAGTAGGAGGCTTGGTAGGTTTAAGAATAGTTTTTGCTGTA
CTTTCTATAGTGAATAGAGTTAGGCAGGGATATTCACCATTATCGTTTCAGACCCACCTCCCAACCCCGA
GGGGACCCGACAGGCCCGAAGGAATAGAAGAAGAAGGTGGAGAGAGAGACAGAGACAGATCCATTCGATT
AGTGAACGGATCTCGACGGTATCGGTTAACTTTTAAAAGAAAAGGGGGGATTGGGGGGTACAGTGCAGGG
GAAAGAATAGTAGACATAATAGCAACAGACATACAAACTAAAGAATTACAAAAACAAATTACAAAATTCA
AAATTTTATCGATAAGCTTGGGAGTTCCGCGTTACATAACTTACGGTAAATGGCCCGCCTGGCTGACCGC
CCAACGACCCCCGCCCATTGACGTCAATAATGACGTATGTTCCCATAGTAACGCCAATAGGGACTTTCCA
TTGACGTCAATGGGTGGAGTATTTACGGTAAACTGCCCACTTGGCAGTACATCAAGTGTATCATATGCCA
AGTACGCCCCCTATTGACGTCAATGACGGTAAATGGCCCGCCTGGCATTATGCCCAGTACATGACCTTAT
GGGACTTTCCTACTTGGCAGTACATCTACGTATTAGTCATCGCTATTACCATGGTGATGCGGTTTTGGCA
GTACATCAATGGGCGTGGATAGCGGTTTGACTCACGGGGATTTCCAAGTCTCCACCCCATTGACGTCAAT
GGGAGTTTGTTTTGGCACCAAAATCAACGGGACTTTCCAAAATGTCGTAACAACTCCGCCCCATTGACGC
AAATGGGCGGTAGGCGTGTACGGTGGGAGGTCTATATAAGCAGAGCTCGTTTAGTGAACCGTCAGATCGC
CTGGAGACGCCATCCACGCTGTTTTGACCTCCATAGAAGACACCGACTCTAGTCCAGTGTGGTGGAATTC
TGCAGATATCAACAAGTTTGTACAAAAAAGCAGGCTTTAAAGGAACCAATTCAGTCGACTGGATCCGGTA
CCGAATTCGCTTACTAAAAGCCAGGCCACCATGGGCAGATCTGCCGCAGGCAGCACGCTGGACAAAATCG
CCAAAAACGGTGTGATTGTCGTCGGTCACCGTAAATCTGCCGTGCCTTTCTCTTATTACGACAGTCAGCA
CAAAGTGGTGGGTTACTCGCAGGAATACTCCAACGCCATTGTTGAAGCAGTGAAAAAGAAACTCAACAAA
CCGGACTTGCAGGTAAAACTGATTCCGATTACCCCACAAAACCGTATTCCACTGCTGCAAAACGGCACTT
ACGATTTTGAATGTGGTTCTACCACCAACAACGTCGAACGCCAAAAACAGGCGGCTTTCTCTGACACTAT
TTTCGTGGTCGGTACGCGCCTGTTGACCAAAAAGGGTGGCGATATCAAAGATTTTGCCAACCTGAAAGAC
AAAGCCGTAGTCGTCACTTCCGGCACTACCTCTGAAGTTTTGCTCAACAAACTGAATGAAGAGCAAAAAA
TGAATATGCGCATCATCAGCGCCAAAGATCACGGTGACTCTTTCCGCACCCTGGAAAGCGGTCGTGCCGT
TGCCTTTATGATGGATGACGTGCTGCTGGCCGGTGAACGTGCGAAAGCGAAGAAACCAGACGACTGGGAA
ATCGTCGGCAAGCCGCAGTCTCAGGAGGCCTACGGTTGTATGTTGCGTAAAGATGATCCGCAGTTCAAAA
AGCTGATGGATGACACCATCGCTCAGGTGCAGACCTCCGGTGAAGCGGAAAAATGGTTTGATAAGTGGTT
CAAAAATCCAATTCTGGTGAGCCACATCGTCTATATCACCGCCGACAAGCAGAAGAACGGCATCAAGGCG
AACTTCAAGATCCACCACAACGTGGAGGACGGCAGCGTGCAGCTCGCCGACCACTACCAGCAGAACACCC
CCATCGGCGACGGCCCCGTGCTGCTGCCCGACAACCACTACCTGAGCTATCAGTCCGTGCTGAGCAAAGA
CCCCAACGAGAAGCGCGATCACATGGTCCTGCTGGAGTTCGTGACCGCCACCACGAACTCTCTCGGCATG
GACGAGCTGTACAAGGGCGGTACCGGAGGGAGCATGAGCAAGGGCGAGGAGCTGTTCACCGGGGTGGTGC
CCATCCTGGTCGAGCTGGACGGCGACGTAAACGGCCACAAGTTCAGCGTGCGCGGCGAGGGCGAGGGCGA
TGCCACCAACGGCAAGCTAACCCTGAAGCTCATCTGCACCACCGGCAAGCTGCCCGTGCCCTGGCCCACC
CTCGTGACCACCCTGGGCTACGGCGTGCAGTGCTTCGCCCGCTACCCCGACCACATGAAGCAGCACGACT
TCTTCAAGTCCGCCATGCCCGAAGGCTACGTCCAGGAGCGCACCATCAGCTTCAAGGACGACGGAACCTA
CAAGACCCGCGCCGAGGTGAAGTTAGAGGGCGACACCCTGGTGAACCGCATCGAGCTAAAGGGCATCGAC
TTCAAGGAGGACGGCAACATCCTGGGGCACAAGCTGGAGTACAACTTTAACAACCCCCTGAACATGAATT
TCGAACTGTCAGACGAAATGAAAGCACTGTTCAAAGAACCGAATGACAAGGCACTGAAACTGCAGTCTAC
CGGCTCCGGAAATGCTGTGGGCCAGGACACGCAGGAGCGTATGGTGTCTAAGGGCGAAGAGCTGATCAAG
GAAAATATGCGTATGAAGGTGGTCATGGAAGGTTCGGTCAACGGCCACCAATTCAAATGCACAGGTGAAG
GAGAAGGCAGGCCGTACGAGGGAGTGCAAACCATGAGGATCAAAGTCATCGAGGGAGGACCCCTGCCATT
TGCCTTTGACATTCTTGCCACGTCGTTCATGTATGGCAGCCGTACTTTTATCAAGTACCCGGCAGACATT
CCTGATTTCTTTAAACAGTCCTTTCCTGAGGGTTTTACTTGGGAAAGAGTTACGAGATACGAAGATGGTG
GAGTCGTCACCGTCACGCAGGACACCAGCCTTGAGGATGGCGAACTCGTTTACAACGTCAAAGTCAGAGG
GGTAAACTTTCCCTCCAATGGTCCCGTGATGCAGAAGAAGACCAAGGGTTGGGAGCCTAATACAGAGATG
ATGTATCCAGCAGATGGTGGTCTGAGGGGATACACTGATATTGCACTGAAAGTTGATGGTGGTGGCCATC
TGCATTGCAATTTCGTAACAACTTACAGGTCAAAAAAGACCGTCGGGAACATCAAGATGCCCGGTGTCCA
TGCCGTTGATCACCGCCTGGAAAGGATAGAGGAAAGTGACAATGAAACGTACGTAGTACAACGCGAAGTC
GCAGTTGCCAAGTACTCCAATCTTGGTGGTGGTATGGATGAACTTTATAAGTCCCCTGCTGCAAAGCGAG
TGAAGCTCGATTAACTAGACCCAGCTTTCTTGTACAAAGTGGTTGATATCCAGCACAGTGGCGGCCGCTC
GACAATCAACCTCTGGATTACAAAATTTGTGAAAGATTGACTGGTATTCTTAACTATGTTGCTCCTTTTA
CGCTATGTGGATACGCTGCTTTAATGCCTTTGTATCATGCTATTGCTTCCCGTATGGCTTTCATTTTCTC
CTCCTTGTATAAATCCTGGTTGCTGTCTCTTTATGAGGAGTTGTGGCCCGTTGTCAGGCAACGTGGCGTG
GTGTGCACTGTGTTTGCTGACGCAACCCCCACTGGTTGGGGCATTGCCACCACCTGTCAGCTCCTTTCCG
GGACTTTCGCTTTCCCCCTCCCTATTGCCACGGCGGAACTCATCGCCGCCTGCCTTGCCCGCTGCTGGAC
AGGGGCTCGGCTGTTGGGCACTGACAATTCCGTGGTGTTGTCGGGGAAGCTGACGTCCTTTCCATGGCTG
CTCGCCTGTGTTGCCACCTGGATTCTGCGCGGGACGTCCTTCTGCTACGTCCCTTCGGCCCTCAATCCAG
CGGACCTTCCTTCCCGCGGCCTGCTGCCGGCTCTGCGGCCTCTTCCGCGTCTTCGCCTTCGCCCTCAGAC
GAGTCGGATCTCCCTTTGGGCCGCCTCCCCGCCTGGAATTCTGCAGATATCCGGACTAGTGATCTCTCGA
GGTTAACGAATTCTACCGGGTAGGGGAGGCGCTTTTCCCAAGGCAGTCTGGAGCATGCGCTTTAGCAGCC
CCGCTGGGCACTTGGCGCTACACAAGTGGCCTCTGGCCTCGCACACATTCCACATCCACCGGTAGGCGCC
AACCGGCTCCGTTCTTTGGTGGCCCCTTCGCGCCACCTTCTACTCCTCCCCTAGTCAGGAAGTTCCCCCC
CGCCCCGCAGCTCGCGTCGTGCAGGACGTGACAAATGGAAGTAGCACGTCTCACTAGTCTCGTGCAGATG
GACAGCACCGCTGAGCAATGGAAGCGGGTAGGCCTTTGGGGCAGCGGCCAATAGCAGCTTTGCTCCTTCG
CTTTCTGGGCTCAGAGGCTGGGAAGGGGTGGGTCCGGGGGCGGGCTCAGGGGCGGGCTCAGGGGCGGGGC
GGGCGCCCGAAGGTCCTCCGGAGGCCCGGCATTCTGCACGCTTCAAAAGCGCACGTCTGCCGCGCTGTTC
TCCTCTTCCTCATCTCCGGGCCTTTCGACCTGCATCCCGCCACCATGAAAAAGCCTGAACTCACCGCGAC
GTCTGTCGAGAAGTTTCTGATCGAAAAGTTCGACAGCGTCTCCGACCTGATGCAGCTCTCGGAGGGCGAA
GAATCTCGTGCTTTCAGCTTCGATGTAGGAGGGCGTGGATATGTCCTGCGGGTAAATAGCTGCGCCGATG
GTTTCTACAAAGATCGTTATGTTTATCGGCACTTTGCATCGGCCGCGCTCCCGATTCCGGAAGTGCTTGA
CATTGGGGAATTCAGCGAGAGCCTGACCTATTGCATCTCCCGCCGTGCACAGGGTGTCACGTTGCAAGAC
CTGCCTGAAACCGAACTGCCCGCTGTTCTGCAGCCGGTCGCGGAGGCCATGGATGCGATCGCTGCGGCCG
ATCTTAGCCAGACGAGCGGGTTCGGCCCATTCGGACCGCAAGGAATCGGTCAATACACTACATGGCGTGA
TTTCATATGCGCGATTGCTGATCCCCATGTGTATCACTGGCAAACTGTGATGGACGACACCGTCAGTGCG
TCCGTCGCGCAGGCTCTCGATGAGCTGATGCTTTGGGCCGAGGACTGCCCCGAAGTCCGGCACCTCGTGC
ACGCGGATTTCGGCTCCAACAATGTCCTGACGGACAATGGCCGCATAACAGCGGTCATTGACTGGAGCGA
GGCGATGTTCGGGGATTCCCAATACGAGGTCGCCAACATCTTCTTCTGGAGGCCGTGGTTGGCTTGTATG
GAGCAGCAGACGCGCTACTTCGAGCGGAGGCATCCGGAGCTTGCAGGATCGCCGCGGCTCCGGGCGTATA
TGCTCCGCATTGGTCTTGACCAACTCTATCAGAGCTTGGTTGACGGCAATTTCGATGATGCAGCTTGGGC
GCAGGGTCGATGCGACGCAATCGTCCGATCCGGAGCCGGGACTGTCGGGCGTACACAAATCGCCCGCAGA
AGCGCGGCCGTCTGGACCGATGGCTGTGTAGAAGTACTCGCCGATAGTGGAAACCGACGCCCCAGCACTC
GTCCGAGGGCAAAGGAATAGAGTAGATGCCGACCGAACAAGAGCTGATTTCGAGAACGCCTCAGCCAGCA
ACTCGCGCGAGCCTAGCAAGGCAAATGCGAGAGAACGGCCTTACGCTTGGTGGCACAGTTCTCGTCCACA
GTTCGCTAAGCTCGCTCGGCTGGGTCGCGGGAGGGCCGGTCGCAGTGATTCAGGCCCTTCTGGATTGTGT
TGGTCCCCAGGGCACGATTGTCATGCCCACGCACTCGGGTGATCTGACTGATCCCGCAGATTGGAGATCG
CCGCCCGTGCCTGCCGATTGGGTGCAGATCCGTCGAGGGCCCGGTACCTTTAAGACCAATGACTTACAAG
GCAGCTGTAGATCTTAGCCACTTTTTAAAAGAAAAGGGGGGACTGGAAGGGCTAGCTCACTCCCAACGAA
GACAAGATCTGCTTTTTGCTTGTACTGGGTCTCTCTGGTTAGACCAGATCTGAGCCTGGGAGCTCTCTGG
CTAACTAGGGAACCCACTGCTTAAGCCTCAATAAAGCTTGCCTTGAGTGCTTCAAGTAGTGTGTGCCCGT
CTGTTGTGTGACTCTGGTAACTAGAGATCCCTCAGACCCTTTTAGTCAGTGTGGAAAATCTCTAGCAGTA
GTAGTTCATGTCATCTTATTATTCAGTATTTATAACTTGCAAAGAAATGAATATCAGAGAGTGAGAGGAA
CTTGTTTATTGCAGCTTATAATGGTTACAAATAAAGCAATAGCATCACAAATTTCACAAATAAAGCATTT
TTTTCACTGCATTCTAGTTGTGGTTTGTCCAAACTCATCAATGTATCTTATCATGTCTGGCTCTAGCTAT
CCCGCCCCTAACTCCGCCCATCCCGCCCCTAACTCCGCCCAGTTCCGCCCATTCTCCGCCCCATGGCTGA
CTAATTTTTTTTATTTATGCAGAGGCCGAGGCCGCCTCGGCCTCTGAGCTATTCCAGAAGTAGTGAGGAG
GCTTTTTTGGAGGCCTAGGGACGTACCCAATTCGCCCTATAGTGAGTCGTATTACGCGCGCTCACTGGCC
GTCGTTTTACAACGTCGTGACTGGGAAAACCCTGGCGTTACCCAACTTAATCGCCTTGCAGCACATCCCC
CTTTCGCCAGCTGGCGTAATAGCGAAGAGGCCCGCACCGATCGCCCTTCCCAACAGTTGCGCAGCCTGAA
TGGCGAATGGG
[124 nt withheld, positions 10652-10775]
C
[91 nt withheld, positions 10777-10867]
A
[49 nt withheld, positions 10869-10917]
CCTTTGACGTTGGAGTCCACGTTCTTT
[37 nt withheld, positions 10945-10981]
ACCCTATCTCGGTCTATTCTTTTGATTTATAAGGGATTTTGCCGATTTCGGCCTATTGGTTAAAAAATGA
GCTGATTTAACAAAAATTTAACGCGAATTTTAACAAAATATTAACGCTTACAATT
